>Addgene plasmid #81078 | pconst #4-RFP | depositor full sequence | sequence record 153935 | pconst #4-RFP sequence 2777 bps
GAATTCATGAGATCTTTTACGGCTAGCTCAGCCCTAGGTATTATGCTAGCGGATCTTTTAAGAAGGAGAT
ATACATATGGCGAGTAGCGAAGACGTTATCAAAGAGTTCATGCGTTTCAAAGTTCGTATGGAAGGTTCCG
TTAACGGTCACGAGTTCGAAATCGAAGGTGAAGGTGAAGGTCGTCCGTACGAAGGTACCCAGACCGCTAA
ACTGAAAGTTACCAAAGGTGGTCCGCTGCCGTTCGCTTGGGACATCCTGTCCCCGCAGTTCCAGTACGGT
TCCAAAGCTTACGTTAAACACCCGGCTGACATCCCGGACTACCTGAAACTGTCCTTCCCGGAAGGTTTCA
AATGGGAACGTGTTATGAACTTCGAAGACGGTGGTGTTGTTACCGTTACCCAGGACTCCTCCCTGCAAGA
CGGTGAGTTCATCTACAAAGTTAAACTGCGTGGTACCAACTTCCCGTCCGACGGTCCGGTTATGCAGAAA
AAAACCATGGGTTGGGAAGCTTCCACCGAACGTATGTACCCGGAAGACGGTGCTCTGAAAGGTGAAATCA
AAATGCGTCTGAAACTGAAAGACGGTGGTCACTACGACGCTGAAGTTAAAACCACCTACATGGCTAAAAA
ACCGGTTCAGCTGCCGGGTGCTTACAAAACCGACATCAAACTGGACATCACCTCCCACAACGAAGACTAC
ACCATCGTTGAACAGTACGAACGTGCTGAAGGTCGTCACTCCACCGGTGCTTAAGGATCCAAACTCGAGT
AAGGATCTCCAGGCATCAAATAAAACGAAAGGCTCAGTCGAAAGACTGGGCCTTTCGTTTTATCTGTTGT
TTGTCGGTGAACGCTCTCTACTAGAGTCACACTGGCTCACCTTCGGGTGGGCCTTTCTGCGTTTATACCT
AGGGATATATTCCGCTTCCTCGCTCACTGACTCGCTACGCTCGGTCGTTCGACTGCGGCGAGCGGAAATG
GCTTACGAACGGGGCGGAGATTTCCTGGAAGATGCCAGGAAGATACTTAACAGGGAAGTGAGAGGGCCGC
GGCAAAGCCGTTTTTCCATAGGCTCCGCCCCCCTGACAAGCATCACGAAATCTGACGCTCAAATCAGTGG
TGGCGAAACCCGACAGGACTATAAAGATACCAGGCGTTTCCCCCTGGCGGCTCCCTCGTGCGCTCTCCTG
TTCCTGCCTTTCGGTTTACCGGTGTCATTCCGCTGTTATGGCCGCGTTTGTCTCATTCCACGCCTGACAC
TCAGTTCCGGGTAGGCAGTTCGCTCCAAGCTGGACTGTATGCACGAACCCCCCGTTCAGTCCGACCGCTG
CGCCTTATCCGGTAACTATCGTCTTGAGTCCAACCCGGAAAGACATGCAAAAGCACCACTGGCAGCAGCC
ACTGGTAATTGATTTAGAGGAGTTAGTCTTGAAGTCATGCGCCGGTTAAGGCTAAACTGAAAGGACAAGT
TTTGGTGACTGCGCTCCTCCAAGCCAGTTACCTCGGTTCAAAGAGTTGGTAGCTCAGAGAACCTTCGAAA
AACCGCCCTGCAAGGCGGTTTTTTCGTTTTCAGAGCAAGAGATTACGCGCAGACCAAAACGATCTCAAGA
AGATCATCTTATTAATCAGATAAAATATTTCTAGATTTCAGTGCAATTTATCTCTTCAAATGTAGCACCT
GAAGTCAGCCCCATACGATATAAGTTGTTACTAGTGCTTGGATTCTCACCAATAAAAAACGCCCGGCGGC
AACCGAGCGTTCTGAACAAATCCAGATGGAGTTCTGAGGTCATTACTGGATCTATCAACAGGAGTCCAAG
CGAGCTCTCGAACCCCAGAGTCCCGCTCAGAAGAACTCGTCAAGAAGGCGATAGAAGGCGATGCGCTGCG
AATCGGGAGCGGCGATACCGTAAAGCACGAGGAAGCGGTCAGCCCATTCGCCGCCAAGCTCTTCAGCAAT
ATCACGGGTAGCCAACGCTATGTCCTGATAGCGGTCCGCCACACCCAGCCGGCCACAGTCGATGAATCCA
GAAAAGCGGCCATTTTCCACCATGATATTCGGCAAGCAGGCATCGCCATGGGTCACGACGAGATCCTCGC
CGTCGGGCATGCGCGCCTTGAGCCTGGCGAACAGTTCGGCTGGCGCGAGCCCCTGATGCTCTTCGTCCAG
ATCATCCTGATCGACAAGACCGGCTTCCATCCGAGTACGTGCTCGCTCGATGCGATGTTTCGCTTGGTGG
TCGAATGGGCAGGTAGCCGGATCAAGCGTATGCAGCCGCCGCATTGCATCAGCCATGATGGATACTTTCT
CGGCAGGAGCAAGGTGAGATGACAGGAGATCCTGCCCCGGCACTTCGCCCAATAGCAGCCAGTCCCTTCC
CGCTTCAGTGACAACGTCGAGCACAGCTGCGCAAGGAACGCCCGTCGTGGCCAGCCACGATAGCCGCGCT
GCCTCGTCCTGCAGTTCATTCAGGGCACCGGACAGGTCGGTCTTGACAAAAAGAACCGGGCGCCCCTGCG
CTGACAGCCGGAACACGGCGGCATCAGAGCAGCCGATTGTCTGTTGTGCCCAGTCATAGCCGAATAGCCT
CTCCACCCAAGCGGCCGGAGAACCTGCGTGCAATCCATCTTGTTCAATCATGCGAAACGATCCTCATCCT
GTCTCTTGATCAGATCATGATCCCCTGCGCCATCAGATCCTTGGCGGCAAGAAAGCCATCCAGTTTACTT
TGCAGGGCTTCCCAACCTTACCAGAGGGCGCCCCAGCTGGCAATTCC
Features (pLannotate 1.2.2; 8 found; start..end, strand, type, name):
     77..754     +  CDS            mRFP1: monomeric derivative of DsRed (Campbell et al., 2002)
    787..858     +  terminator     rrnB T1 terminator: transcription terminator T1 from the E. coli rrnB gene
    874..901     +  terminator     T7Te terminator: phage T7 early transcription terminator
    920..975     -  rep_origin     RSF ori (fragment): Plasmids containing the RSF 1030 origin of replication can be propagated in E. coli cells that contain additional plasmids with compatible origins.
   1063..1608    -  rep_origin     p15A ori: Plasmids containing the medium-copy-number p15A origin of replication can be propagated in E. coli cells that contain a second plasmid with the ColE1 origin.
   1722..1816    -  terminator     lambda t0 terminator: transcription terminator from phage lambda
   1850..2641    -  CDS            neo: KKA2_KLEPN - Also known as kan, nptII. Experimental evidence at protein level: Swiss-Prot protein existence level 1. Resistance to kanamycin, neomycin, paromomycin, ribostamycin, butirosin and gentamicin B. From Klebsiella pneumoniae.
   2673..2777    -  CDS            tnpA (fragment): TN5P_ECOLX - Also known as tnp. Experimental evidence at protein level: Swiss-Prot protein existence level 1. Mediates transposition of transposon Tn5 by a 'cut and paste' mechanism. First, the monomeric transposase binds the 19 bp inverted DNA repeats flanking the transposon. Then, dimerization of the DNA- bound transposase creates a synaptic DNA complex. After nicking of the first DNA strand, excision of the transposon proceeds through a series of intermediates. The transposase then mediates the insertion of the transposon at a new site by strand transfer. The activity of the wild- type tran
