[The description below was written by a language model from this plasmid's Addgene catalogue record and pLannotate feature annotations shown in this document.]
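Description:
pconst #4-RFP is a small (2,777 bp) bacterial reporter plasmid built on the pBbA0k-RFP BglBrick-style backbone for use in E. coli. It replicates from the p15A origin, which gives a low-to-medium copy number (the record lists both descriptions) and is compatible with ColE1-type plasmids, so it can be maintained alongside a second vector. Selection is by kanamycin, conferred by the Tn5-derived neo/nptII aminoglycoside phosphotransferase gene, which lies on the opposite strand from the reporter and is followed by a lambda t0 terminator. The short tnpA fragment annotated next to the resistance gene, and the short RSF ori fragment near the p15A origin, are most likely homology hits or residual flanking sequence rather than functional elements.

The payload is a 678 bp coding sequence for mRFP1, the monomeric red fluorescent derivative of DsRed. According to the catalogue entry it is driven by the synthetic constitutive promoter BBa_J23107, a member of the Anderson promoter collection. The promoter itself is not picked up in the feature table, but it would sit in the short region upstream of the reporter, which begins at position 77. Transcription of the reporter is stopped by tandem rrnB T1 and T7Te terminators, insulating the cassette from the origin downstream.

The construct provides steady, unregulated RFP expression from a promoter of defined strength. As the name implies, it is one of a numbered set of constitutive promoter–RFP plasmids. It was deposited in connection with work on dynamic pathway regulation using stress-response promoters, where such a construct would plausibly serve as a constitutive reference, though the record does not state its exact role.
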