Addgene plasmid #81078: pconst #4-RFP
Purpose: constitutive promoter expressing RFP, biobrick construction
Depositing lab: Paul Adams & Jay Keasling. Publication: Engineering dynamic pathway regulation using stress-response promoters. Dahl RH, Zhang F, Alonso-Gutierrez J, Baidoo E, Batth TS, Redding-Johanson AM, Petzold CJ, Mukhopadhyay A, Lee TS, Adams PD, Keasling JD. Nat Biotechnol. 2013 Nov;31(11):1039-46. doi: 10.1038/nbt.2689. Epub 2013 Oct 20. PubMed 24142050.
Backbone
  Vector backbone: pBbA0k-RFP
  Backbone size w/o insert (bp): 2099
  Total vector size (bp): 2777
  Vector type: P15A origin, Constitutive promoter, kanR
  Selectable markers: Kan
Growth in bacteria
  Bacterial resistance: Kanamycin, 50 μg/mL
  Growth temperature: 37°C
  Growth strain: DH5alpha
  Growth instructions: medium copy
  Copy number: Low Copy
Gene/Insert
  Gene/Insert name: RFP
  Insert size (bp): 678
  Promoter: Constitutive Promoter - BBa_J23107
  Cloning method: Unknown
  Sequencing primers: 5′ tttacggctagctcagccctaggtattatgctagc
Terms and licenses: Academic/Nonprofit Terms; Industry Terms: Not Available to Industry
How to cite: pconst #4-RFP was a gift from Paul Adams & Jay Keasling (Addgene plasmid # 81078 ; http://n2t.net/addgene:81078 ; RRID:Addgene_81078)
