>Addgene plasmid #81078 | pconst #4-RFP | addgene partial sequence | sequence record 157128 | RNAde-BB-3 5'-tacggacgaccttcaccttc-3'
CCTTCCATACGAACTTTGAAACGCATGAACTCTTTGATAACGTCTTCGCTACTCGCCATATGTATATCTC
CTTCTTAAAAGATCCGCTAGCATAATACCTAGGGCTGAGCTAGCCGTAAAAGATCTCATGAATTCGGAAT
TGCCAGCTGGGGCGCCCTCTGGTAAGGTTGGGAAGCCCTGCAAAGTAAACTGGATGGCTTTCTTGCCGCC
AAGGATCTGATGGCGCAGGGGATCATGATCTGATCAAGAGACAGGATGAGGATCGTTTCGCATGATTGAA
CAAGATGGATTGCACGCAGGTTCTCCGGCCGCTTGGGTGGAGAGGCTATTCGGCTATGACTGGGCACAAC
AGACAATCGGCTGCTCTGATGCCGCCGTGTTCCGGCTGTCAGCGCAGGGGCGCCCGGTTCTTTTTGTCAA
GACCGACCTGTCCGGTGCCCTGAATGAACTGCAGGACGAGGCAGCGCGGCTATCGTGGCTGGCCACGACG
GGCGTTCCTTGCGCAGCTGTGCTCGACGTTGTCACTGAAGCGGGAAGGGACTGGCTGCTATTGGGCGAAG
TGCCGGGGCAGGATCTCCTGTCATCTCACCTTGCTCCTGCCGAGAAAGTATCCATCATGGCTGATGCAAT
GCGGCGGCTGCATACGCTTGATCCGGCTACCTGCCCATTCGACCACCAAGCGAAACATCGCATCGAGCGA
GCACGTACTCGGATGGAAGCCGGTCTTGTCGATCAGGATGATCTGGACGAAGAGCATCAGGGGCTCGCGC
CAGCCGAACTGTTCGCCAGGCTCAAGGCGCGCATGCCCGACGGCGAGGATCTCGTCGTGACCCATGGCGA
TGCCTGCTTG
