>Addgene plasmid #81078 | pconst #4-RFP | addgene partial sequence | sequence record 157132 | jkRFP-F 5'-tggtcactacgacgctgaag-3'
GGGTTCAGCTGCCGGGTGCTTACAAAACCGACATCAAACTGGACATCACCTCCCACAACGAAGACTACAC
CATCGTTGAACAGTACGAACGTGCTGAAGGTCGTCACTCCACCGGTGCTTAAGGATCCAAACTCGAGTAA
GGATCTCCAGGCATCAAATAAAACGAAAGGCTCAGTCGAAAGACTGGGCCTTTCGTTTTATCTGTTGTTT
GTCGGTGAACGCTCTCTACTAGAGTCACACTGGCTCACCTTCGGGTGGGCCTTTCTGCGTTTATACCTAG
GGATATATTCCGCTTCCTCGCTCACTGACTCGCTACGCTCGGTCGTTCGACTGCGGCGAGCGGAAATGGC
TTACGAACGGGGCGGAGATTTCCTGGAAGATGCCAGGAAGATACTTAACAGGGAAGTGAGAGGGCCGCGG
CAAAGCCGTTTTTCCATAGGCTCCGCCCCCCTGACAAGCATCACGAAATCTGACGCTCAAATCAGTGGTG
GCGAAACCCGACAGGACTATAAAGATACCAGGCGTTTCCCCCTGGCGGCTCCCTCGTGCGCTCTCCTGTT
CCTGCCTTTCGGTTTACCGGTGTCATTCCGCTGTTATGGCCGCGTTTGTCTCATTCCACGCCTGACACTC
AGTTCCGGGTAGGCAGTTCGCTCCAAGCTGGACTGTATGCACGAACCCCCCGTTCAGTCCGACCGCTGCG
CCTTATCCGGTAACTATCGTCTTGAGTCCAACCCGGAAAGACATGCAAAAGCACCACTGGCAGCAGCCAC
TGGTAATTGATTTAGAGGAGTTAGTCTTGAAGTCATGCGCCGGTTAAGGCTAAACTGAAAGGACAAGTTT
TGGTGACTGCGCTCCTCCAAGCCAGTTACCTCGGTTCAAAGAGTTGGTAGCTCAGAGAACCTTCGAAAAA
CCGCCCTGC
